>Addgene plasmid #130956 | pLY131 | addgene full sequence | sequence record 266875 | Addgene NGS Result
CCACTGGCAGCAGCCACTGGTAACAGGATTAGCAGAGCGAGGTATGTAGGCGGTGCTACAGAGTTCTTGA
AGTGGTGGCCTAACTACGGCTACACTAGAAGAACAGTATTTGGTATCTGCGCTCTGCTGAAGCCAGTTAC
CTTCGGAAAAAGAGTTGGTAGCTCTTGATCCGGCAAACAAACCACCGCTGGTAGCGGTGGTTTTTTTGTT
TGCAAGCAGCAGATTACGCGCAGAAAAAAAGGATCTCAAGAAGATCCTTTGATCTTTTCTACGGGGTCTG
ACGCTCAGTGGAACGAAAACTCACGTTAAGGGATTTTGGTCATGAGATTATCAAAAAGGATCTTCACCTA
GATCCTTTTAAATTAAAAATGAAGTTTTAAATCAATCTAAAGTATATATGAGTAAACTTGGTCTGACAGC
TCGAGTCCCGTCAAGTCAGCGTAATGCTCTGCCAGTGTTACAACCAATTAACCAATTCTGATTAGAAAAA
CTCATCGAGCATCAAATGAAACTGCAATTTATTCATATCAGGATTATCAATACCATATTTTTGAAAAAGC
CGTTTCTGTAATGAAGGAGAAAACTCACCGAGGCAGTTCCATAGGATGGCAAGATCCTGGTATCGGTCTG
CGATTCCGACTCGTCCAACATCAATACAACCTATTAATTTCCCCTCGTCAAAAATAAGGTTATCAAGTGA
GAAATCACCATGAGTGACGACTGAATCCGGTGAGAATGGCAAAAGCTTATGCATTTCTTTCCAGACTTGT
TCAACAGGCCAGCCATTACGCTCGTCATCAAAATCACTCGCATCAACCAAACCGTTATTCATTCGTGATT
GCGCCTGAGCGAGACGAAATACGCGATCGCTGTTAAAAGGACAATTACAAACAGGAATCGAATGCAACCG
GCGCAGGAACACTGCCAGCGCATCAACAATATTTTCACCTGAATCAGGATATTCTTCTAATACCTGGAAT
GCTGTTTTCCCGGGGATCGCAGTGGTGAGTAACCATGCATCATCAGGAGTACGGATAAAATGCTTGATGG
TCGGAAGAGGCATAAATTCCGTCAGCCAGTTTAGTCTGACCATCTCATCTGTAACATCATTGGCAACGCT
ACCTTTGCCATGTTTCAGAAACAACTCTGGCGCATCGGGCTTCCCATACAATCGATAGATTGTCGCACCT
GATTGCCCGACATTATCGCGAGCCCATTTATACCCATATAAATCAGCATCCATGTTGGAATTTAATCGCG
GCCTGGAGCAAGACGTTTCCCGTTGAATATGGCTCATAACACCCCTTGTATTACTGTTTATGTAAGCAGA
CAGTTTTATTGTTCATGATGATATATTTTTATCTTGTGCAATGTAACATCAGAGATTTTGAGACACAACG
TGGCTTTGTTGAATAAATCGAACTTTTGCTGAGTTGAAGGATCAGCTCGAGTGCCACTTGACGTCTAAGA
AACCATTATTATCATGACATTAACCTATAAAAATAGGCGTATCACGAGGCAGAATTTCAGATAAAAAAAA
TCCTTAGCTTTCGCTAAGGATGATTTCTGGAATTCGCGGCCGCTTCTAGAGGAAGACAATAGCGGAAACA
CAGAAAAAAGCCCGCACCTGACAGTGCGGGCTTTTTTTTTCGACCAAAGGTACTAGAGTTGACGGCTAGC
TCAGTCCTAGGTACAGTGCTAGCTACTAGAATTTTTGAGACGTTGTTTTGGTTTGAGAGCTAGGGCCCTG
AAGAAGGGCCCTAGCAAGTTCAAATAAGGCTAGTCCGTTATCAACTTGGGCCCTGAAGAAGGGCCCAAGT
GGCACCGAGTCGGTGCTTTTTTTGAAGCCTATTGTCTTCTACTAGTAGCGGCCGCTGCAGTCCGGCAAAA
AAGGGCAAGGTGTCACCACCCTGCCCTTTTTCTTTAAAACCGAAAAGATTACTTCGCGTTATGCAGGCTT
CCTCGCTCACTGACTCGCTGCGCTCGGTCGTTCGGCTGCGGCGAGCGGTATCAGCTCACTCAAAGGCGGT
AATACGGTTATCCACAGAATCAGGGGATAACGCAGGAAAGAACATGTGAGCAAAAGGCCAGCAAAAGGCC
AGGAACCGTAAAAAGGCCGCGTTGCTGGCGTTTTTCCACAGGCTCCGCCCCCCTGACGAGCATCACAAAA
ATCGACGCTCAAGTCAGAGGTGGCGAAACCCGACAGGACTATAAAGATACCAGGCGTTTCCCCCTGGAAG
CTCCCTCGTGCGCTCTCCTGTTCCGACCCTGCCGCTTACCGGATACCTGTCCGCCTTTCTCCCTTCGGGA
AGCGTGGCGCTTTCTCATAGCTCACGCTGTAGGTATCTCAGTTCGGTGTAGGTCGTTCGCTCCAAGCTGG
GCTGTGTGCACGAACCCCCCGTTCAGCCCGACCGCTGCGCCTTATCCGGTAACTATCGTCTTGAGTCCAA
CCCGGTAAGACACGACTTATCG
Features (pLannotate 1.2.2; 11 found; start..end, strand, type, name):
    482..1297    -  CDS            KanR: aminoglycoside phosphotransferase; aph(3')-Ia; confers resistance to kanamycin in bacteria or G418 (Geneticin®) in eukaryotes
   1524..1567    -  terminator     bacterial terminator: putative bacterial transcription terminator
   1570..1591    +  misc_feature   BioBrick prefix: BioBrick prefix for parts that do not start with "ATG"
   1669..1693    +  promoter       J23119(SpeI) promoter (fragment): bacterial promoter (Registry of Standard Biological Parts BBa J23119) modified to end with an SpeI site
   1743..1761    +  protein_bind   boxB: λ N peptide binding site consisting of an RNA hairpin within the N-utliization (nut) site of the λ bacteriophage transcript (Tan and Frankel, 1995) λN peptide
   1762..1798    +  misc_RNA       gRNA scaffold (fragment): guide RNA scaffold for the Streptococcus pyogenes CRISPR/Cas9 system
   1798..1816    +  protein_bind   boxB: λ N peptide binding site consisting of an RNA hairpin within the N-utliization (nut) site of the λ bacteriophage transcript (Tan and Frankel, 1995) λN peptide
   1817..1836    +  misc_RNA       gRNA scaffold (fragment): guide RNA scaffold for the Streptococcus pyogenes CRISPR/Cas9 system
   1860..1880    +  misc_feature   BioBrick suffix: universal suffix for all parts
   1881..1938    +  terminator     his operon terminator: This putative transcriptin terminator from the E. coli his operon has a 2-bp deletion introduced during synthesis. Its efficiency has not been determined.
   2133..249     -  rep_origin     ori (across the origin): high-copy-number ColE1/pMB1/pBR322/pUC origin of replication
