[The description below was written by a language model from this plasmid's Addgene catalogue record and pLannotate feature annotations shown in this document.]
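Description:
pLY131 is a small (about 2.5 kb) bacterial synthetic-biology plasmid built on the BioBrick backbone pSB1K3. It replicates in E. coli at high copy from a ColE1/pUC-type origin and is selected with kanamycin through the aph(3')-Ia aminoglycoside phosphotransferase gene. The cloning region is bounded by the standard BioBrick prefix and suffix and is insulated by flanking transcription terminators, including a his operon terminator downstream, which limit read-through between the insert and the backbone.

The payload is a synthetic "sgRNA-LEB2 generator": a constitutive Anderson-family promoter, recorded as J23100, driving an engineered Streptococcus pyogenes Cas9 guide RNA scaffold. The automated annotation labels the promoter as a fragment of the closely related J23119, which probably reflects sequence similarity within the Anderson series rather than a different part. The scaffold is annotated in two fragments because it is interrupted by two boxB hairpins, the RNA motif bound by the bacteriophage λ N peptide. Such hairpins let the guide RNA recruit a λN-fused effector protein to a dCas9-targeted site, consistent with the bacterial CRISPR activation work the plasmid comes from, although the record does not name the partner proteins.

In place of a real targeting spacer, the plasmid apparently carries a short placeholder, so that user-chosen spacers can be dropped in by Golden Gate assembly. It therefore serves as a template for producing custom, constitutively expressed activator-recruiting sgRNAs. The record does not specify which type IIS enzyme is used.
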