Addgene plasmid #130956: pLY131
Purpose: Engineered sgRNA-LEB2 generator including Anderson promoter J23100 for golden gate assembly
Depositing lab: Baojun Wang. Depositing organization: University of Edinburgh. Publication: Engineered CRISPRa enables programmable eukaryote-like gene activation in bacteria. Liu Y, Wan X, Wang B. Nat Commun. 2019 Aug 26;10(1):3693. doi: 10.1038/s41467-019-11479-0. PubMed 31451697.
Backbone
  Vector backbone: pSB1K3
  Backbone manufacturer: Designed by: Austin Che
  Backbone size w/o insert (bp): 2204
  Total vector size (bp): 2472
  Vector type: Bacterial Expression, Synthetic Biology
Growth in bacteria
  Bacterial resistance: Kanamycin, 50 μg/mL
  Growth temperature: 37°C
  Growth strain: DH5alpha
  Growth instructions: Culture in the Lennox’s Luria-Bertani (LB) medium (10 g/L peptone, 5 g/L yeast extract, 5 g/L NaCl)
  Copy number: High Copy
Gene/Insert
  Gene/Insert name: sgRNA-LEB2
  gRNA/shRNA sequence: TTTGAGACGTTGTTTTG
  Species: Synthetic
  Promoter: Anderson promoter J23100
  Cloning method: Ligation Independent Cloning
  Sequencing primers: 5′ TGCCACTTGACGTCTAAGAA; 3′ ATTACCGCCTTTGAGTGAGC
Terms and licenses: Academic/Nonprofit Terms; Industry Terms: Not Available to Industry
Depositor comments: The Top10 bacterial strain should be used for downstream applications
How to cite: pLY131 was a gift from Baojun Wang (Addgene plasmid # 130956 ; http://n2t.net/addgene:130956 ; RRID:Addgene_130956)
