>Addgene plasmid #130956 | pLY131 | depositor partial sequence | sequence record 250953 | sgRNA-LEB2
TTTGAGACGTTGTTTTGGTTTGAGAGCTAGGGCCCTGAAGAAGGGCCCTAGCAAGTTCAAATAAGGCTAG
TCCGTTATCAACTTGGGCCCTGAAGAAGGGCCCAAGTGGCACCGAGTCGGTGCTTTTTTT
